Addgene plasmid #107035: pX551-CMV-CjCas9
Purpose: AAV plasmid expressing CjCas9 under control of CMV promoter
Depositing lab: Alex Hewitt. Depositing organization: Centre for Eye Research Australia.
Backbone
  Vector backbone: pAAV
  Backbone manufacturer: derived from pX551 (Addgene#60957)
  Vector type: Mammalian Expression, AAV, CRISPR
Growth in bacteria
  Bacterial resistance: Ampicillin, 100 μg/mL
  Growth temperature: 37°C
  Growth strain: NEB Stable
  Copy number: High Copy
Gene/Insert
  Gene/Insert name: CjCas9
  Cloning method: Restriction Enzyme; 5′ cloning site unknown (unknown if destroyed); 3′ cloning site unknown (unknown if destroyed)
Terms and licenses: Academic/Nonprofit Terms; Industry Terms: Not Available to Industry
How to cite: pX551-CMV-CjCas9 was a gift from Alex Hewitt (Addgene plasmid # 107035 ; http://n2t.net/addgene:107035 ; RRID:Addgene_107035)
