[The description below was written by a language model from this plasmid's Addgene catalogue record and pLannotate feature annotations shown in this document.]
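Description:
pX551-CMV-CjCas9 is an AAV transfer plasmid for mammalian expression of the Cas9 nuclease from Campylobacter jejuni (CjCas9), built on a pAAV backbone derived from pX551. It is propagated in E. coli as a high-copy plasmid through a ColE1/pUC-type origin and selected with ampicillin via the β-lactamase gene and its own promoter. An f1 phage origin is also present, along with short annotated fragments of the pBR322 bom and rop regions that appear to be backbone remnants.

The payload sits between AAV2 inverted terminal repeats, which are the cis elements needed for replication and packaging of the intervening DNA into recombinant AAV particles when helper functions are supplied in trans. The 3′ ITR is annotated in full, whereas the 5′ ITR was detected only as two short fragments. This may reflect a truncation or the difficulty of sequencing and annotating these structured repeats. Within the ITRs, the human cytomegalovirus immediate-early enhancer and promoter drive strong constitutive transcription of the CjCas9 open reading frame. This is preceded by a short sequence matching part of an HA epitope tag, suggesting an N-terminal HA tag for detection. A compact synthetic polyadenylation signal terminates the transcript. No nuclear localisation signals and no guide RNA cassette are annotated, so the guide would presumably be supplied from a separate construct.

CjCas9 is a small Cas9 orthologue, and together with the minimal polyA signal this helps keep the cassette within AAV packaging capacity. The plasmid is intended for producing AAV vectors, or for direct transfection, to deliver CjCas9 for genome editing in mammalian cells.
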