Features (pLannotate 1.2.2; 15 found; start..end, strand, type, name):
      5..32      +  repeat_region  AAV2 ITR (fragment): inverted terminal repeat of adeno-associated virus serotype 2 inverted
     61..88      +  repeat_region  AAV2 ITR (fragment): inverted terminal repeat of adeno-associated virus serotype 2 inverted
    147..526     +  enhancer       CMV enhancer: human cytomegalovirus immediate early enhancer
    527..730     +  promoter       CMV promoter: human cytomegalovirus (CMV) immediate early promoter
    758..785     +  CDS            3xHA (fragment): three tandem HA epitope tags
    818..3766    +  CDS            cas9: CAS9_CAMJE - Experimental evidence at protein level: Swiss-Prot protein existence level 1. CRISPR (clustered regularly interspaced short palindromic repeat) is an adaptive immune system that provides protection against mobile genetic elements (viruses, transposable elements and conjugative plasmids). CRISPR clusters contain spacers, sequences complementary to antecedent mobile elements, and target invading nucleic acids. CRISPR clusters are transcribed and processed into CRISPR RNA (crRNA). In type II CRISPR systems correct processing of pre-crRNA requires a trans- encoded small RNA (tracrRNA)
   3809..3857    +  polyA_signal   poly(A) signal: synthetic polyadenylation signal
   3865..4005    +  repeat_region  AAV2 ITR: inverted terminal repeat of adeno-associated virus serotype 2 inverted
   4010..4061    -  misc_feature   bom (fragment): basis of mobility region from pBR322
   4080..4535    +  rep_origin     f1 ori (sequence partly withheld): f1 bacteriophage origin of replication; arrow indicates direction of (+) strand synthesis
   4536..4585    -  misc_feature   bom (fragment): basis of mobility region from pBR322
   4687..4722    -  CDS            rop (fragment): Rop protein, which maintains plasmids at low copy number; rop
   4817..4921    +  promoter       AmpR promoter: bla
   4922..5782    +  CDS            AmpR: β-lactamase; bla; confers resistance to ampicillin, carbenicillin, and related antibiotics
   5953..6541    +  rep_origin     ori: high-copy-number ColE1/pMB1/pBR322/pUC origin of replication
>Addgene plasmid #107035 | pX551-CMV-CjCas9 | addgene full sequence | sequence record 208555 | Addgene NGS Result
GCAGCTGCGCGCTCGCTCGCTCACTGAGGCCGCCCGGGCGTCGGGCGACCTTTGGTCGCCCGGCCTCAGT
GAGCGAGCGAGCGCGCAGAGAGGGAGTGGCCAACTCCATCACTAGGGGTTCCTGCGGCCTCTAGACTCGA
GGCGTTGACATTGATTATTGACTAGTTATTAATAGTAATCAATTACGGGGTCATTAGTTCATAGCCCATA
TATGGAGTTCCGCGTTACATAACTTACGGTAAATGGCCCGCCTGGCTGACCGCCCAACGACCCCCGCCCA
TTGACGTCAATAATGACGTATGTTCCCATAGTAACGCCAATAGGGACTTTCCATTGACGTCAATGGGTGG
AGTATTTACGGTAAACTGCCCACTTGGCAGTACATCAAGTGTATCATATGCCAAGTACGCCCCCTATTGA
CGTCAATGACGGTAAATGGCCCGCCTGGCATTATGCCCAGTACATGACCTTATGGGACTTTCCTACTTGG
CAGTACATCTACGTATTAGTCATCGCTATTACCATGGTGATGCGGTTTTGGCAGTACATCAATGGGCGTG
GATAGCGGTTTGACTCACGGGGATTTCCAAGTCTCCACCCCATTGACGTCAATGGGAGTTTGTTTTGGCA
CCAAAATCAACGGGACTTTCCAAAATGTCGTAACAACTCCGCCCCATTGACGCAAATGGGCGGTAGGCGT
GTACGGTGGGAGGTCTATATAAGCAGAGCTCTCTGGCTAACTACCGGTGCCACCATGTACCCATACGATG
TTCCAGATTACGCTTCGCCGAAGAAAAAGCGCAAGGTCGAAGCGTCCGCCCGCATCCTCGCTTTCGACAT
CGGAATCTCTAGTATCGGATGGGCCTTCTCTGAAAACGACGAACTGAAAGACTGCGGCGTGAGAATCTTC
ACAAAGGTTGAAAACCCTAAAACAGGCGAGTCTTTAGCTCTGCCACGTAGGTTGGCCCGCTCCGCCCGAA
AAAGGCTGGCTCGGCGGAAGGCTCGCCTCAACCACTTGAAGCATTTGATAGCTAATGAGTTCAAACTGAA
CTACGAAGATTACCAGTCCTTCGACGAGTCATTGGCAAAAGCCTACAAAGGCAGCCTTATCAGTCCTTAT
GAGTTGAGATTTCGCGCACTCAACGAACTGCTTTCTAAGCAAGACTTTGCTAGGGTCATTCTGCACATCG
CAAAACGGCGAGGTTATGACGATATCAAGAACTCCGACGATAAAGAAAAGGGAGCCATTCTCAAGGCGAT
CAAACAGAATGAGGAAAAATTGGCAAACTACCAGAGTGTGGGCGAGTATCTGTATAAAGAGTATTTCCAG
AAGTTTAAGGAAAACAGCAAGGAGTTTACAAACGTCAGAAATAAAAAGGAGTCTTACGAGAGATGCATCG
CGCAGTCATTCCTCAAAGATGAGCTGAAGCTGATATTTAAGAAGCAACGCGAATTTGGTTTCTCATTCTC
TAAGAAGTTCGAAGAGGAGGTTCTTTCCGTGGCGTTTTACAAGAGGGCGCTCAAAGACTTCTCCCACCTG
GTTGGTAACTGTAGTTTCTTCACGGATGAGAAGCGAGCTCCCAAAAATTCTCCCCTGGCTTTCATGTTTG
TTGCCCTGACTCGGATCATTAACCTGCTGAACAACCTGAAAAATACTGAAGGGATCTTGTATACGAAGGA
CGACCTAAATGCACTCCTGAATGAAGTGCTCAAAAACGGAACTCTAACCTATAAACAGACCAAGAAATTA
CTGGGGCTCTCTGACGACTACGAGTTCAAGGGCGAGAAGGGTACTTATTTTATCGAATTCAAAAAGTATA
AGGAGTTCATTAAAGCATTGGGGGAACACAACCTCAGCCAGGACGATCTCAATGAAATTGCCAAGGACAT
CACGCTGATTAAAGACGAGATAAAACTGAAAAAGGCACTGGCCAAGTATGACCTCAACCAGAACCAGATC
GACTCTCTGTCCAAGCTGGAGTTCAAAGACCACCTAAACATATCCTTCAAAGCCCTGAAACTGGTCACCC
CTCTAATGCTCGAAGGAAAAAAATACGACGAGGCGTGTAATGAACTGAATCTTAAGGTGGCCATCAATGA
GGATAAGAAGGACTTTCTTCCAGCCTTTAACGAGACATATTACAAAGACGAGGTCACAAACCCGGTTGTG
CTGAGGGCCATAAAAGAGTATCGGAAGGTTCTGAATGCCCTCCTGAAGAAGTACGGCAAAGTGCACAAAA
TAAATATCGAATTGGCTAGGGAGGTGGGGAAGAACCATTCTCAGCGAGCAAAGATCGAGAAAGAGCAGAA
TGAGAACTACAAAGCCAAGAAAGACGCCGAACTGGAGTGCGAAAAGCTGGGGCTTAAAATAAACAGTAAA
AACATCCTGAAATTAAGATTGTTCAAAGAGCAAAAGGAGTTTTGCGCCTACTCAGGGGAAAAAATCAAAA
TATCAGACCTGCAGGACGAGAAAATGCTGGAGATCGACCACATCTATCCGTATAGCAGGTCATTTGACGA
TTCCTACATGAACAAAGTGCTTGTGTTTACCAAACAGAACCAAGAAAAGCTGAACCAAACCCCCTTTGAG
GCTTTCGGAAACGACTCAGCCAAGTGGCAGAAAATCGAAGTCCTAGCCAAGAATCTGCCTACAAAAAAAC
AAAAGAGGATTCTTGATAAGAACTATAAGGACAAGGAACAGAAAAACTTTAAAGACAGGAACCTGAATGA
CACGAGGTACATTGCGCGACTGGTTCTAAACTATACCAAAGACTACCTGGATTTCCTCCCTCTGAGCGAC
GACGAGAATACTAAACTGAATGATACCCAGAAAGGCTCAAAGGTCCACGTTGAGGCTAAGTCCGGGATGC
TGACTAGCGCCCTCCGCCACACGTGGGGCTTCAGCGCCAAAGATCGGAATAATCATCTTCATCACGCTAT
TGATGCAGTAATCATAGCCTACGCTAACAACAGCATCGTGAAAGCCTTCTCCGATTTCAAGAAAGAACAG
GAGTCTAATAGCGCCGAGTTGTACGCCAAGAAAATTTCCGAATTGGACTATAAAAATAAGAGAAAATTCT
TCGAACCCTTCTCCGGGTTTCGCCAAAAGGTCTTAGATAAGATCGACGAGATTTTCGTTTCCAAGCCCGA
AAGAAAAAAGCCTTCAGGGGCACTGCACGAAGAGACATTCCGCAAGGAAGAGGAATTTTACCAATCTTAC
GGTGGTAAAGAGGGAGTTCTGAAGGCTCTGGAGCTTGGGAAGATCCGCAAGGTAAACGGGAAAATCGTGA
AAAACGGGGACATGTTCAGGGTGGATATCTTCAAGCACAAAAAGACCAACAAGTTCTACGCAGTACCCAT
CTACACTATGGATTTCGCTTTAAAGGTTCTCCCAAATAAGGCGGTGGCTCGATCGAAGAAAGGAGAGATC
AAGGACTGGATCTTAATGGATGAAAATTACGAGTTTTGCTTCTCGCTCTACAAAGATAGCCTGATTCTGA
TCCAGACAAAAGACATGCAGGAACCAGAATTTGTTTATTATAACGCCTTCACGAGCAGTACAGTGTCCCT
GATTGTGAGCAAGCATGATAACAAGTTCGAGACTCTGTCTAAGAATCAGAAAATCCTTTTCAAGAACGCC
AACGAGAAGGAGGTCATCGCAAAGTCAATTGGCATCCAAAACCTGAAGGTGTTCGAGAAATACATAGTGT
CCGCACTCGGTGAAGTAACTAAAGCCGAATTTCGACAGCGCGAGGATTTTAAGAAAAGCCCCAAGAAGAA
GAGAAAGGTGGAGGCCAGCTAAGAATTCAATAAAAGATCTTTGTTTTCATTAGATCTGTGTGTTGGTTTT
TTGTGTGCGGCCGCAGGAACCCCTAGTGATGGAGTTGGCCACTCCCTCTCTGCGCGCTCGCTCGCTCACT
GAGGCCGGGCGACCAAAGGTCGCCCGACGCCCGGGCTTTGCCCGGGCGGCCTCAGTGAGCGAGCGAGCGC
GCAGCTGCCTGCAGGGGCGCCTGATGCGGTATTTTCTCCTTACGCATCTGTGCGGTATTTCACACCGCAT
A
[95 nt withheld, positions 4062-4156]
T
[46 nt withheld, positions 4158-4203]
C
[141 nt withheld, positions 4205-4345]
CCTTTGACGTTGGAGTCCACGTTCTTT
[37 nt withheld, positions 4373-4409]
ACTCTATCTCGGGCTATTCTTTTGATTTATAAGGGATTTTGCCGATTTCGGTCTATTGGTTAAAAAATGA
GCTGATTTAACAAAAATTTAACGCGAATTTTAACAAAATATTAACGTTTACAATTTTATGGTGCACTCTC
AGTACAATCTGCTCTGATGCCGCATAGTTAAGCCAGCCCCGACACCCGCCAACACCCGCTGACGCGCCCT
GACGGGCTTGTCTGCTCCCGGCATCCGCTTACAGACAAGCTGTGACCGTCTCCGGGAGCTGCATGTGTCA
GAGGTTTTCACCGTCATCACCGAAACGCGCGAGACGAAAGGGCCTCGTGATACGCCTATTTTTATAGGTT
AATGTCATGATAATAATGGTTTCTTAGACGTCAGGTGGCACTTTTCGGGGAAATGTGCGCGGAACCCCTA
TTTGTTTATTTTTCTAAATACATTCAAATATGTATCCGCTCATGAGACAATAACCCTGATAAATGCTTCA
ATAATATTGAAAAAGGAAGAGTATGAGTATTCAACATTTCCGTGTCGCCCTTATTCCCTTTTTTGCGGCA
TTTTGCCTTCCTGTTTTTGCTCACCCAGAAACGCTGGTGAAAGTAAAAGATGCTGAAGATCAGTTGGGTG
CACGAGTGGGTTACATCGAACTGGATCTCAACAGCGGTAAGATCCTTGAGAGTTTTCGCCCCGAAGAACG
TTTTCCAATGATGAGCACTTTTAAAGTTCTGCTATGTGGCGCGGTATTATCCCGTATTGACGCCGGGCAA
GAGCAACTCGGTCGCCGCATACACTATTCTCAGAATGACTTGGTTGAGTACTCACCAGTCACAGAAAAGC
ATCTTACGGATGGCATGACAGTAAGAGAATTATGCAGTGCTGCCATAACCATGAGTGATAACACTGCGGC
CAACTTACTTCTGACAACGATCGGAGGACCGAAGGAGCTAACCGCTTTTTTGCACAACATGGGGGATCAT
GTAACTCGCCTTGATCGTTGGGAACCGGAGCTGAATGAAGCCATACCAAACGACGAGCGTGACACCACGA
TGCCTGTAGCAATGGCAACAACGTTGCGCAAACTATTAACTGGCGAACTACTTACTCTAGCTTCCCGGCA
ACAATTAATAGACTGGATGGAGGCGGATAAAGTTGCAGGACCACTTCTGCGCTCGGCCCTTCCGGCTGGC
TGGTTTATTGCTGATAAATCTGGAGCCGGTGAGCGTGGAAGCCGCGGTATCATTGCAGCACTGGGGCCAG
ATGGTAAGCCCTCCCGTATCGTAGTTATCTACACGACGGGGAGTCAGGCAACTATGGATGAACGAAATAG
ACAGATCGCTGAGATAGGTGCCTCACTGATTAAGCATTGGTAACTGTCAGACCAAGTTTACTCATATATA
CTTTAGATTGATTTAAAACTTCATTTTTAATTTAAAAGGATCTAGGTGAAGATCCTTTTTGATAATCTCA
TGACCAAAATCCCTTAACGTGAGTTTTCGTTCCACTGAGCGTCAGACCCCGTAGAAAAGATCAAAGGATC
TTCTTGAGATCCTTTTTTTCTGCGCGTAATCTGCTGCTTGCAAACAAAAAAACCACCGCTACCAGCGGTG
GTTTGTTTGCCGGATCAAGAGCTACCAACTCTTTTTCCGAAGGTAACTGGCTTCAGCAGAGCGCAGATAC
CAAATACTGTTCTTCTAGTGTAGCCGTAGTTAGGCCACCACTTCAAGAACTCTGTAGCACCGCCTACATA
CCTCGCTCTGCTAATCCTGTTACCAGTGGCTGCTGCCAGTGGCGATAAGTCGTGTCTTACCGGGTTGGAC
TCAAGACGATAGTTACCGGATAAGGCGCAGCGGTCGGGCTGAACGGGGGGTTCGTGCACACAGCCCAGCT
TGGAGCGAACGACCTACACCGAACTGAGATACCTACAGCGTGAGCTATGAGAAAGCGCCACGCTTCCCGA
AGGGAGAAAGGCGGACAGGTATCCGGTAAGCGGCAGGGTCGGAACAGGAGAGCGCACGAGGGAGCTTCCA
GGGGGAAACGCCTGGTATCTTTATAGTCCTGTCGGGTTTCGCCACCTCTGACTTGAGCGTCGATTTTTGT
GATGCTCGTCAGGGGGGCGGAGCCTATGGAAAAACGCCAGCAACGCGGCCTTTTTACGGTTCCTGGCCTT
TTGCTGGCCTTTTGCTCACATGTCCTGCAG
